>Addgene plasmid #23774 | pDONR223-TP53RK | depositor partial sequence | sequence record 10874 | Author sequence
ATGGCGGCGGCCAGAGCTACTACGCCGGCCGATGGCGAGGAGCCCGCCCCGGAGGCTGAGGCTCTGGCCG
CAGCCCGGGAGCGGAGCAGCCGCTTCTTGAGCGGCCTGGAGCTGGTGAAGCAGGGTGCCGAGGCGCGCGT
GTTCCGTGGCCGCTTCCAGGGCCGCGCGGCGGTGATCAAGCACCGCTTCCCCAAGGGCTACCGGCACCCG
GCGCTGGAGGCGCGGCTTGGCAGACGGCGGACGGTGCAGGAGGCCCGGGCGCTCCTCCGCTGTCGCCGCG
CTGGAATATCTGCCCCAGTTGTCTTTTTTGTGGACTATGCTTCCAACTGCTTATATATGGAAGAAATTGA
AGGCTCAGTGACTGTTCGAGATTATATTCAGTCCACTATGGAGACTGAAAAAACTCCCCAGGGTCTCTCC
AACTTAGCCAAGACAATTGGGCAGGTTTTGGCTCGAATGCACGATGAAGACCTCATTCATGGTGATCTCA
CCACCTCCAACATGCTCCTGAAACCCCCCCTGGAACAGCTGAACATTGTGCTCATAGACTTTGGGCTGAG
TTTCATTTCAGCACTTCCAGAGGATAAGGGAGTAGACCTCTATGTCCTGGAGAAGGCCTTCCTCAGTACC
CATCCCAACACTGAAACTGTGTTTGAAGCCTTTCTGAAGAGCTACTCCACCTCCTCCAAAAAGGCCAGGC
CAGTGCTAAAAAAATTAGATGAAGTGCGCCTGAGAGGAAGAAAGAGGTCCATGGTTGGGTAG
