>Addgene plasmid #23774 | pDONR223-TP53RK | addgene partial sequence | sequence record 29587 | 23774 with M13pUC-fwd
CCAATAATGATTTTATTTTGACTGATAGTGACCTGTTCGTTGCAACAAATTGATGAGCAATGCTTTTTTA
TAATGCCAACTTTGTACAAAAAAGTTGGCATGGCGGCGGCCAGAGCTACTACGCCGGCCGATGGCGAGGA
GCCCGCCCCGGAGGCTGAGGCTCTGGCCGCAGCCCGGGAGCGGAGCAGCCGCTTCTTGAGCGGCCTGGAG
CTGGTGAAGCAGGGTGCCGAGGCGCGCGTGTTCCGTGGCCGCTTCCAGGGCCGCGCGGCGGTGATCAAGC
ACCGCTTCCCCAAGGGCTACCGGCACCCGGCGCTGGAGGCGCGGCTTGGCAGACGGCGGACGGTGCAGGA
GGCCCGGGCGCTCCTCCGCTGTCGCCGCGCTGGAATATCTGCCCCAGTTGTCTTTTTTGTGGACTATGCT
TCCAACTGCTTATATATGGAAGAAATTGAAGGCTCAGTGACTGTTCGAGATTATATTCAGTCCACTATGG
AGACTGAAAAAACTCCCCAGGGTCTCTCCAACTTAGCCAAGACAATTGGGCAGGTTTTGGCTCGAATGCA
CGATGAAGACCTCATTCATGGTGATCTCACCACCTCCAACATGCTCCTGAAACCCCCCCTGGAACAGCTG
AACATTGTGCTCATAGACTTTGGGCTGAGTTTCATTTCAGCACTTCCA
