[The description below was written by a language model from this plasmid's Addgene catalogue record.]
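Description:
pDONR223-TP53RK is a Gateway entry clone built on the Invitrogen pDONR223 donor backbone (about 5 kb without insert). It carries the human TP53RK open reading frame, which encodes TP53 regulating kinase, also known as PRPK or BUD32. The plasmid is a high-copy construct propagated in standard E. coli cloning strains and selected with spectinomycin. The 762 bp insert was introduced by Gateway recombination. In a clone of this kind the ORF is normally flanked by att recombination sites that permit transfer into other vectors, although no feature table is supplied, so the exact sites, the origin of replication and other backbone elements are not itemised in the record. M13 forward and reverse priming sites on either side of the insert are listed for sequence verification.

The ORF deliberately lacks a stop codon. This "open" configuration lets it be recombined in frame into a destination vector that supplies a C-terminal epitope tag of choice along with the stop codon. The record describes no promoter for expressing the insert, and the depositors state that the plasmid should not be transfected directly; it serves as a shuttle and storage clone, not as an expression vector. For expression in mammalian cells, the depositors point to a companion set of four lentiviral Gateway destination vectors (pLX301 to pLX304), which are obtained separately. The clone is distributed as part of a kit, and the associated publication concerns resistance to RAF inhibition through reactivation of the MAP kinase pathway. This suggests use in systematic ORF overexpression experiments, though the record does not spell out how this clone was used.
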