Addgene plasmid #23774: pDONR223-TP53RK
Depositing lab: William Hahn & David Root. Depositing organization: Dana-Farber Cancer Institute. Publication: COT drives resistance to RAF inhibition through MAP kinase pathway reactivation. Johannessen CM, Boehm JS, Kim SY, Thomas SR, Wardwell L, Johnson LA, Emery CM, Stransky N, Cogdill AP, Barretina J, Caponigro G, Hieronymus H, Murray RR, Salehi-Ashtiani K, Hill DE, Vidal M, Zhao JJ, Yang X, Alkan O, Kim S, Harris JL, Wilson CJ, Myer VE, Finan PM, Root DE, Roberts TM, Golub T, Flaherty KT, Dummer R, Weber BL, Sellers WR, Schlegel R, Wargo JA, Hahn WC, Garraway LA. Nature. 2010 Dec 16;468(7326):968-72. doi: 10.1038/nature09627 PubMed 21107320.
Backbone
  Vector backbone: pDONR223
  Backbone manufacturer: Invitrogen
  Backbone size w/o insert (bp): 5005
  Vector type: Gateway Donor vector
Growth in bacteria
  Bacterial resistance: Spectinomycin, 50 μg/mL
  Growth temperature: 37°C
  Growth strain: DH5alpha
  Copy number: High Copy
Gene/Insert
  Gene/Insert name: TP53RK (alt name: TP53 regulating kinase)
  Species: H. sapiens (human)
  Insert size (bp): 762
  Entrez Gene: TP53RK (a.k.a. BUD32, C20orf64, GAMOS4, Nori-2, Nori-2p, PRPK, dJ101A2)
  Cloning method: Gateway Cloning
  Sequencing primers: 5′ M13pUC-fwd; 3′ M13rev
Terms and licenses: Academic/Nonprofit Terms; Industry Terms: Not Available to Industry
Depositor comments: The ORF has no Stop codon. This design enables easy recombination into a destination vector to add an epitope tag of choice and Stop codon to the ORF. Do NOT use this plasmid directly for transfections. A set of 4 custom lentiviral vectors is available ( pLX301 (http://www.addgene.org/25895/) , pLX302 (http://www.addgene.org/25896/) , pLX303 (http://www.addgene.org/25897/) , pLX304 (http://www.addgene.org/25890/) ) to be used to express these ORFs in mammalian cells. These plasmids are not included in the kit and must be ordered separately.
How to cite: pDONR223-TP53RK was a gift from William Hahn & David Root (Addgene plasmid # 23774 ; http://n2t.net/addgene:23774 ; RRID:Addgene_23774)
